Addgene plasmid #48983: pAW8ENdeI-spo5DSR
Purpose: (Empty Backbone) for Cre-lox cassette exchange of untagged gene sequences together with the S. pombe spo5 gene DSR element into the S. pombe urg1 locus
Depositing lab: Tony Carr. Depositing organization: University of Sussex. Publication: Optimisation of the Schizosaccharomyces pombe urg1 Expression System. Watson AT, Daigaku Y, Mohebi S, Etheridge TJ, Chahwan C, Murray JM, Carr AM. PLoS One. 2013 Dec 20;8(12):e83800. doi: 10.1371/journal.pone.0083800. PubMed 24376751.
Backbone
  Vector backbone: pUC
  Vector type: Cre/Lox
  Selectable markers: LEU2
Growth in bacteria
  Bacterial resistance: Ampicillin, 100 μg/mL
  Growth temperature: 37°C
  Growth strain: DH5alpha
  Copy number: High Copy
Gene/Insert
  Cloning method: Restriction Enzyme
Terms and licenses: Academic/Nonprofit Terms; Industry Terms: Not Available to Industry
Depositor comments: This plasmid contains a wild-type loxP site and a mutant loxP site termed loxM3. Addgene's mapping software can not differentiate between the two sites and identifies the loxM3 site as loxP. The locations of the loxP and loxM3 sites are: loxP = 3859-3892 loxM3 = 4141-4174
How to cite: pAW8ENdeI-spo5DSR was a gift from Tony Carr (Addgene plasmid # 48983 ; http://n2t.net/addgene:48983 ; RRID:Addgene_48983)
