[The description below was written by a language model from this plasmid's Addgene catalogue record and pLannotate feature annotations shown in this document.]
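Description:
pAW8ENdeI-spo5DSR is an empty-backbone Cre/lox shuttle vector built on pUC for recombinase-mediated cassette exchange in the fission yeast Schizosaccharomyces pombe. In E. coli it is maintained at high copy through the ColE1/pUC origin and selected with ampicillin via the β-lactamase gene. In S. pombe it replicates episomally from the ars1 autonomously replicating sequence and is selected through the S. cerevisiae LEU2 marker, which is expressed from its own promoter. Several short annotated fragments (rop, bom, lacI, lacZα, calmodulin, NFS1, hus5) appear to be backbone remnants or chance matches rather than functional parts.

The working region is a small exchange cassette bounded by a wild-type loxP site and, according to the depositor, a mutant loxM3 site a few hundred bases downstream. The automated annotation does not call this second site. Because loxP and loxM3 are heterospecific, Cre swaps the sequence between them into a matching loxP/loxM3 landing site in the genome rather than simply excising it. A short urg1 promoter fragment lies just inside loxP. According to the record, the cassette also carries the DSR element of the S. pombe spo5 gene, although this element is not annotated in the feature table. The plasmid supplies its own recombinase, with a Cre coding sequence driven by the thiamine-repressible nmt1 promoter.

A gene of interest is cloned without a tag into the cassette by restriction cloning; the name suggests an NdeI site, though the record does not list the cloning sites. Cre then exchanges it, together with the spo5 DSR, into the urg1 locus. There it comes under the uracil-inducible urg1 expression system, which the associated publication set out to optimise.
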