Features (pLannotate 1.2.2; 22 found; start..end, strand, type, name):
    103..243     -  CDS            NFS1 (fragment): NFS1_YEAST - Also known as SPL1 From Saccharomyces cerevisiae (strain ATCC 204508 / S288c) (Baker's yeast).
    349..414     -  CDS            hus5 (fragment): UBC9_SCHPO - Also known as ubc9. Experimental evidence at protein level: Swiss-Prot protein existence level 1. Catalyzes the covalent attachment of ubiquitin-like protein SUMO/Smt3 to other proteins. Required for efficient recovery from DNA damage or S-phase arrest and normal mitosis. This may be as part of a checkpoint independent recovery process. From Schizosaccharomyces pombe (strain 972 / ATCC 24843) (Fission yeast).
    575..1354    +  rep_origin     ars1: Schizosaccharomyces pombe autonomously replicating sequence ars1
   1433..1482    -  misc_feature   bom (fragment): basis of mobility region from pBR322
   1584..1619    -  CDS            rop (fragment): Rop protein, which maintains plasmids at low copy number; rop
   1714..1818    +  promoter       AmpR promoter: bla
   1819..2679    +  CDS            AmpR: β-lactamase; bla; confers resistance to ampicillin, carbenicillin, and related antibiotics
   2850..3438    +  rep_origin     ori: high-copy-number ColE1/pMB1/pBR322/pUC origin of replication
   3621..3713    +  CDS            lacI (fragment): lac repressor; lacI; The lac repressor binds to the lac operator to inhibit transcription in E. coli. This inhibition can be relieved by adding lactose or isopropyl-β-D-thiogalactopyranoside (IPTG).
   3726..3747    +  protein_bind   CAP binding site: CAP binding activates transcription in the presence of cAMP. E. coli catabolite activator protein
   3762..3792    +  promoter       lac promoter: promoter for the E. coli lac operon
   3800..3816    +  protein_bind   lac operator: The lac repressor binds to the lac operator to inhibit transcription in E. coli. This inhibition can be relieved by adding lactose or isopropyl-β-D-thiogalactopyranoside (IPTG). lac repressor encoded by lacI
   3859..3892    +  protein_bind   loxP: Cre-mediated recombination occurs in the 8-bp core sequence (GCATACAT). Cre recombinase
   3899..3935    +  promoter       urg1 promoter (fragment): urg1 promoter from Schizosaccharomyces pombe, conferring rapid uracil-induced expression
   4177..4334    +  CDS            lacZα (fragment): LacZα fragment of β-galactosidase; lacZ fragment
   4340..4391    -  misc_feature   bom (fragment): basis of mobility region from pBR322
   4402..4418    +  CDS            calmodulin (fragment): calcium-binding protein
   4966..5958    -  CDS            Cre: site-specific recombinase Cre is a site-specific recombinase from bacteriophage P1. Recombination occurs at loxP sequences.
   6008..6046    -  CDS            Cre (fragment): site-specific recombinase Cre is a site-specific recombinase from bacteriophage P1. Recombination occurs at loxP sequences.
   6049..6654    -  promoter       nmt1 promoter (fragment): wild-type nmt1 promoter from Schizosaccharomyces pombe, conferring strong thiamine-repressible expression
   6672..7061    +  promoter       LEU2 promoter: S. cerevisiae LEU2
   7092..8183    +  CDS            LEU2: LEU3_YEAST - Experimental evidence at protein level: Swiss-Prot protein existence level 1. Catalyzes the oxidation of 3-carboxy-2-hydroxy-4- methylpentanoate (3-isopropylmalate) to 3-carboxy-4-methyl-2- oxopentanoate. The product decarboxylates to 4-methyl-2 oxopentanoate. From Saccharomyces cerevisiae (strain ATCC 204508 / S288c) (Baker's yeast).
>Addgene plasmid #48983 | pAW8ENdeI-spo5DSR | depositor full sequence | sequence record 71724 | pAW8ENdeI-spo5DSR sequence 8443 bps
CAAAAAGTTAGGTGTAACAGAAAATCATGAAACTATGATTTCTAATTTATATATTGGAGGATTTTCTCTA
AAAAAAAAAATACAACAAATAAAAAACACTCAATGACCTGACCATTTGATGGAGTTTAAGTCAATACCTT
CTTGAACCATTTCCCATAATGGTGAAAGTTCCCTCAAGAATTTTACTCTGTCAGAAACGGCCTTAACGAC
GTAGTCGATCCGGACGATGGCCAACCTTCCAATTCATTAAATCGAGTCCTCCATCAGATGATTTACAAGG
TTTTGCATAGAATCCCTAAGTAAGAGAAGTTGTTAGTGATTTCTTCAAGTTTACTAAAATTTACATACAA
ATGGATGATCTCTTCTCCATTGTTTCCTTTCTTCTTGCAAACGCGTTTTACAAAGAGATGACATGCTATT
TTCTGATTATTTTTTTCTATAGTTTTCTATTTTGTACGTCCTTGGGAGTCCGAAATGTAAAATCGGGGTA
TGGTTAGTAGCGGCAGCGTTCATTATGGTATATAAAAGATAAAAAGTAGGGGCAAGCGAGACAGAATGGG
ATACAAGGGCATCGTCTATAATTATAGCTAAAAATTGTATTTTAATTTGTATTTTTTGTAATTTTATTTC
TCATTGTTTTACTTAAAATGAATGCGAATTAGAGAAAACTTCAACGAAATGTCAAAATAAGCTCAGCAAA
ATATACAATTTTAGGGAAAGCGATCAGCAACTTATTCTCCGGTGTAGATTCTTTTTCTTCATAAATTCCA
ACAATGTAACTGCCAATTGATTTTTCTCTAGATGCTAATAAATTGAAACTAATGAATATAATAACACAGG
TTTTGATAAATTGTAAACTCTTACTCAAAAAAAGAATGTTAAAACTAATTTAACCTTTTTATAAAGGCTC
ATGGCGTTAAAGAGGATAGTAAAAATTCTACAATTTTTTAATTTAATGTCACAATTGTCTTGCGAATATA
ATTCTATTAATTTTCGCTAACTGCTGTTTTAGTACTATTACTTTCAATATGCCTTATATGCAACTTTAAT
TCATGAAGAATGCAATATTTTTGCAATCTTTCTTGTACTGAGCGCTTTTTATCATTTAGTACTCATTATT
TAATTTTTCAGTAAAGGGCAATAAATAAATTTGTAGAAGATGCAATGTAATCTCCTCTATCCTTTTGCTC
ATGTTTATGAGTATACCTAGTCTAGAAAGGCTTGTATTTAAAATATTATTCAATAAAAATTCACAATTTT
TACGACATGTGCTACCATTCACTTAACTTCCTGATTATAAAATTGGTTCGTTTATACTAATTACTTAAGT
ACCTTTAACTAAACAAAATGCCTATATATATATTAATTTACAATGAGTGTCAGATAAGTCACTATGTCCG
AGTGGTTAAGGAGTTAGACTCGCCATCGATGGTATGGTGCACTCTCAGTACAATCTGCTCTGATGCCGCA
TAGTTAAGCCAGCCCCGACACCCGCCAACACCCGCTGACGCGCCCTGACGGGCTTGTCTGCTCCCGGCAT
CCGCTTACAGACAAGCTGTGACCGTCTCCGGGAGCTGCATGTGTCAGAGGTTTTCACCGTCATCACCGAA
ACGCGCGAGACGAAAGGGCCTCGTGATACGCCTATTTTTATAGGTTAATGTCATGATAATAATGGTTTCT
TAGACGTCAGGTGGCACTTTTCGGGGAAATGTGCGCGGAACCCCTATTTGTTTATTTTTCTAAATACATT
CAAATATGTATCCGCTCATGAGACAATAACCCTGATAAATGCTTCAATAATATTGAAAAAGGAAGAGTAT
GAGTATTCAACATTTCCGTGTCGCCCTTATTCCCTTTTTTGCGGCATTTTGCCTTCCTGTTTTTGCTCAC
CCAGAAACGCTGGTGAAAGTAAAAGATGCTGAAGATCAGTTGGGTGCACGAGTGGGTTACATCGAACTGG
ATCTCAACAGCGGTAAGATCCTTGAGAGTTTTCGCCCCGAAGAACGTTTTCCAATGATGAGCACTTTTAA
AGTTCTGCTATGTGGCGCGGTATTATCCCGTATTGACGCCGGGCAAGAGCAACTCGGTCGCCGCATACAC
TATTCTCAGAATGACTTGGTTGAGTACTCACCAGTCACAGAAAAGCATCTTACGGATGGCATGACAGTAA
GAGAATTATGCAGTGCTGCCATAACCATGAGTGATAACACTGCGGCCAACTTACTTCTGACAACGATCGG
AGGACCGAAGGAGCTAACCGCTTTTTTGCACAACATGGGGGATCATGTAACTCGCCTTGATCGTTGGGAA
CCGGAGCTGAATGAAGCCATACCAAACGACGAGCGTGACACCACGATGCCTGTAGCAATGGCAACAACGT
TGCGCAAACTATTAACTGGCGAACTACTTACTCTAGCTTCCCGGCAACAATTAATAGACTGGATGGAGGC
GGATAAAGTTGCAGGACCACTTCTGCGCTCGGCCCTTCCGGCTGGCTGGTTTATTGCTGATAAATCTGGA
GCCGGTGAGCGTGGGTCTCGCGGTATCATTGCAGCACTGGGGCCAGATGGTAAGCCCTCCCGTATCGTAG
TTATCTACACGACGGGGAGTCAGGCCACTATGGATGAACGAAATAGACAGATCGCTGAGATAGGTGCCTC
ACTGATTAAGCATTGGTAACTGTCAGACCAAGTTTACTCATATATACTTTAGATTGATTTAAAACTTCAT
TTTTAATTTAAAAGGATCTAGGTGAAGATCCTTTTTGATAATCTCATGACCAAAATCCCTTAACGTGAGT
TTTCGTTCCACTGAGCGTCAGACCCCGTAGAAAAGATCAAAGGATCTTCTTGAGATCCTTTTTTTCTGCG
CGTAATCTGCTGCTTGCAAACAAAAAAACCACCGCTACCAGCGGTGGTTTGTTTGCCGGATCAAGAGCTA
CCAACTCTTTTTCCGAAGGTAACTGGCTTCAGCAGAGCGCAGATACCAAATACTGTTCTTCTAGTGTAGC
CGTAGTTAGGCCACCACTTCAAGAACTCTGTAGCACCGCCTACATACCTCGCTCTGCTAATCCTGTTACC
AGTGGCTGCTGCCAGTGGCGATAAGTCGTGTCTTACCGGGTTGGACTCAAGACGATAGTTACCGGATAAG
GCGCAGCGGTCGGGCTGAACGGGGGGTTCGTGCACACAGCCCAGCTTGGAGCGAACGACCTACACCGAAC
TGAGATACCTACAGCGTGAGCTATGAGAAAGCGCCACGCTTCCCGAAGGGAGAAAGGCGGACAGGTATCC
GGTAAGCGGCAGGGTCGGAACAGGAGAGCGCACGAGGGAGCTTCCAGGGGGAAACGCCTGGTATCTTTAT
AGTCCTGTCGGGTTTCGCCACCTCTGACTTGAGCGTCGATTTTTGTGATGCTCGTCAGGGGGGCGGAGCC
TATGGAAAAACGCCAGCAACGCGGCCTTTTTACGGTTCCTGGCCTTTTGCTGGCCTTTTGCTCACATGTT
CTTTCCTGCGTTATCCCCTGATTCTGTGGATAACCGTATTACCGCCTTTGAGTGAGCTGATACCGCTCGC
CGCAGCCGAACGACCGAGCGCAGCGAGTCAGTGAGCGAGGAAGCGGAAGAGCGCCCAATACGCAAACCGC
CTCTCCCCGCGCGTTGGCCGATTCATTAATGCAGCTGGCACGACAGGTTTCCCGACTGGAAAGCGGGCAG
TGAGCGCAACGCAATTAATGTGAGTTAGCTCACTCATTAGGCACCCCAGGCTTTACACTTTATGCTTCCG
GCTCGTATGTTGTGTGGAATTGTGAGCGGATAACAATTTCACACAGGAAACAGCTATGACCATGATTACG
CCAAGCTTATAACTTCGTATAGCATACATTATACGAAGTTATTGCTAGCCGTTTTCTTCAATTACTAAAT
TAGAACTAATTCAATCATATGCTGGCATGCGGAGAGCTCGGAGTCGACGAGACTAGTACTACGCCATATC
ATGCCCATCCCGCTACTTCTGCTGCTAATTAAATTTAAACATCTTTCCAGCATTTACTTGAACATCAAAC
TCTAATATCGAAATCTTTTCAAACACTTATCACATACTCAAACTTAAACCAACATAAAACCTGTTAGACA
AAGCCCCGGGATAACTTCGTATATGGTATTATATACGAAGTTATGAATTCACTGGCCGTCGTTTTACAAC
GTCGTGACTGGGAAAACCCTGGCGTTACCCAACTTAATCGCCTTGCAGCACATCCCCCTTTCGCCAGCTG
GCGTAATAGCGAAGAGGCCCGCACCGATCGCCCTTCCCAACAGTTGCGCAGCCTGAATGGCGAATGGCGC
CTGATGCGGTATTTTCTCCTTACGCATCTGTGCGGTATTTCACACCGCATACCATCGTCCGGATCAATGA
AGTAGATGAGTTTACTACCTGTATATACTTTTTTTTTTGTCAAAGTCACTTTTATGGCATTTCCATGTTG
AAGGATTAGCCACAGCACTAAATTTTCAGCGTATGATTGCTTTTAAATATTTAATTTTCATCGTTTTTTA
ATTAATATTCAAAACGATTTAATGCCTTCTACATCTGAAGTCAAGCTCATAGACTCGGGTTGGGTAGCTA
AAACTACATCTAACACGAAGGGGTATAGCCTTCTTAAAGTATACTCATGTATAAACGTTTTGGGTTCATA
TTTTTGGGCCACGTGGTTTATAAAAATTCTTAACTACACCACTCGGTATCCCGCACCCGTCTACGTTTCT
ACGATTTCGAGCTAATATTGAGTAAAGTGATTAGCAAAAAAAATAAAAGTACTCGTTGTCGGAGATCAAG
AATTTTTCTATTATCTCATCTAAACCACTTTCTAAAAGCGAAAAACAAAATCGTAATATGCAGCTTGAAT
GGGCTTCCATAGTTTGAAAGAAAAACCCTAGCAGTACTGGCAAGGGAGACATTCCTTTTACCTGGCTAAT
CGCCATCTTCCAGCAGGCGCACCATTGCCCCTGTTTCACTATCCAGGTTACGGATATAGTTCATGACAAT
ATTTACATTGGTCCAGCCACCAGCTTGCATGATCTCCGGTATTGAAACTCCAGCGCGGGCCATATCTCGC
GCGGCTCCGACACGGGCACTGTGTCCAGACCAGGCCAGGTATCTCTGACCAGAGTCATCCTTAGCGCCGT
AAATCAATCGATGAGTTGCTTCAAAAATCCCTTCCAGGGCGCGAGTTGATAGCTGGCTGGTGGCAGATGG
CGCGGCAACACCATTTTTTCTGACCCGGCAAAACAGGTAGTTATTCGGATCATCAGCTACACCAGAGACG
GAAATCCATCGCTCGACCAGTTTAGTTACCCCCAGGCTAAGTGCCTTCTCTACACCTGCGGTGCTAACCA
GCGTTTTCGTTCTGCCAATATGGATTAACATTCTCCCACCGTCAGTACGTGAGATATCTTTAACCCTGAT
CCTGGCAATTTCGGCTATACGTAACAGGGTGTTATAAGCAATCCCCAGAAATGCCAGATTACGTATATCC
TGGCAGCGATCGCTATTTTCCATGAGTGAACGAACCTGGTCGAAATCAGTGCGTTCGAACGCTAGAGCCT
GTTTTGCACGTTCACCGGCATCAACGTTTTCTTTTCGGATCCGCCGCATAACCAGTGAAACAGCATTGCT
GTCACTTGGTCGTGGCAGCCCGGACCGACGATGAAGCATGTTTAGCTGGCCCAAATGTTGCTGGATAGTT
TTTACTGCCAGACCGCGCGCCTGAAGATATAGAAGATAATCGCGAACATCTTCAGGTTCTGCGGGAAACC
ATTTCCGGTTATTCAACTTGCACCATGCCGCCCACGACCGGCAAACGGACAGAAGCATTTTCCAGGTATG
CTCAGAAAACGCCTGGCGATCCCTGAACATGTCCATCAGGTTCTTGCGAACCTCATCACTCGTTGCATCG
ACCGGTAACTTTTAGATTAACATTTGTTTAAATATGAAATTAGGCAATGTAACATACTGCAGGCAAATTT
TGGTGTACGGTAAGTAAATTGGACATAAGATTTAACAAAGCGACTATAAGTCAGAAAGTGAGAATGAGAT
TGAAATAATTAATTCAACTTATTCAATTGATGATATGCCAGGATTCCTCTTCCTTTATCTTCAATGTTTC
GATTAACAGGTCCATTATCCGGTTTTTAGTTTCGCTGCACATTGCCGAATGACAATCGGATTCCTTTAAG
CTATGCTTTTGCCCTGTTTTCTCTCCCCAGTAATCGTTGGGTGACTGAACCATCCAGTAGCCGAGAGTTA
CGTTTTTCCTGATTTAATAAATATCCATATCTATTTGTCTCGTGGTGTTTTACAGCAACTAACCGAAATT
ACTATTTTGCATCATCCAACCATAAAGAGACAACAATAATTCTAGAAAACATATAACAAGTGTTTTTTTC
TATTTACGTCTCATACGCAAAGTCCACTTTACCATGTTTTGGAAACTTGTACCCAACCATTCATTTTTCG
ATTTTGTAATGAGGCTCTTTTCTTCTAACAATCATTGAGGTCATTATCATGTGTCCTCACCTATTGTTTA
AATTGAGGCTTGCGCTATTCCCAAAATTGTGGGTATTATTTTCATATATCAGTATCTGCAATTTCGGTTC
AACTCCGGAAGCTCGGTACCCAACTGTGGGAATACTCAGGTATCGTAAGATGCAAGAGTTCGAATCTCTT
AGCAACCATTATTTTTTTTCTCTCAACATAACGAGAACACACAGGGGCGCTATCGCACAGAATCAAATTC
GATGACTGGAAATTTTTTGTTAATTTCAGAGGTCGCCTGACGCATATACCTTTTTCAACTGAAAAATTGG
GAGAAAAAGGAAAGGTGAGAGCGCCGGAACCGGCTTTTCATATAGAATAGAGAAGCGTTCATGACTAAAT
GCTTGCATCACAATACTTGAAGTTGACAATATTATTTAAGGACCTATTGTTTTTTCCAATAGGTGGTTAG
CAATCGTCTTACTTTCTAACTTTTCTTACCTTTTACATTTCAGCAATATATATATATATATATATATATA
TTTCAAGGATATACCATTGTAATGTCTGCCCCTAAGAAGATCGTCGTTTTGCCAGGTGACCACGTTGGTC
AAGAAATCACAGCCGAAGCCATTAAGGTTCTTAAAGCTATTTCTGATGTTCGTTCCAATGTCAAGTTCGA
TTTCGAAAATCATTTAATTGGTGGTGCTGCTATCGATGCTACAGGTGTTCCACTTCCAGATGAGGCGCTG
GAAGCCTCCAAGAAGGCTGATGCCGTTTTGTTAGGTGCTGTGGGTGGTCCTAAATGGGGTACCGGTAGTG
TTAGACCTGAACAAGGTTTACTAAAAATCCGTAAAGAACTTCAATTGTACGCCAACTTAAGACCATGTAA
CTTTGCATCCGACTCTCTTTTAGACTTATCTCCAATCAAGCCACAATTTGCTAAAGGTACTGACTTCGTT
GTTGTTAGAGAATTAGTGGGAGGTATTTACTTTGGTAAGAGAAAGGAAGACGATGGTGATGGTGTCGCTT
GGGATAGTGAACAATACACCGTTCCAGAAGTGCAAAGAATCACAAGAATGGCCGCTTTCATGGCCCTACA
ACATGAGCCACCATTGCCTATTTGGTCCTTGGATAAAGCTAATGTTTTGGCCTCTTCAAGATTATGGAGA
AAAACTGTGGAGGAAACCATCAAGAACGAATTTCCTACATTGAAAGTTCAACATCAATTGATTGATTCTG
CCGCCATGATCCTAGTTAAGAACCCAACCCACCTAAATGGTATTATAATCACCAGCAACATGTTTGGTGA
TATCATCTCCGATGAAGCCTCCGTTATCCCAGGCTCCTTGGGTTTGTTGCCATCTGCGTCCTTGGCCTCT
TTGCCAGACAAGAACACCGCATTTGGTTTGTACGAACCATGCCACGGTTCCGCTCCAGATTTGCCAAAGA
ATAAGGTCAACCCTATCGCCACTATCTTGTCTGCTGCAATGATGTTGAAATTGTCATTGAACTTGCCTGA
AGAAGGTAAAGCCATTGAAGATGCAGTTAAAAAGGTTTTGGATGCAGGTATCAGAACTGGTGATTTAGGT
GGTTCCAACAGTACCACCGAAGTCGGTGATGCTGTCGCCGAAGAAGTTAAGAAAATCCTTGCTTAAAAAG
ATTCTCTTTTTTTGTGATATTTGTACATAAACTTTATAAATGAAATTCATAATAGAAACGACACGAAATT
ACAAAATGGAATATGTTCATAGGGTAGACGAAACTATATACGCAATCTACATACATTTATCAAGAAGGAG
AAAAAGGAGGATGTAAAGGAATACAGGTAAGCAAATTGATACTAATGGCTCAACGTGATAAGGAAAAAGA
ATTGCACTTTAACATTAATATTGACAAGGAGGAGGGCATCACA
