>Addgene plasmid #48983 | pAW8ENdeI-spo5DSR | addgene partial sequence | sequence record 76759 | ColEterm 5'-agctgataccgctcgccgcagccgaacg-3'
AGCGCCCAATACGCAAACCGCCTCTCCCCGCGCGTTGGCCGATTCATTAATGCAGCTGGCACGACAGGTT
TCCCGACTGGAAAGCGGGCAGTGAGCGCAACGCAATTAATGTGAGTTAGCTCACTCATTAGGCACCCCAG
GCTTTACACTTTATGCTTCCGGCTCGTATGTTGTGTGGAATTGTGAGCGGATAACAATTTCACACAGGAA
ACAGCTATGACCATGATTACGCCAAGCTTATAACTTCGTATAGCATACATTATACGAAGTTATTGCTAGC
CGTTTTCTTCAATTACTAAATTAGAACTAATTCAATCATATGCTGGCATGCGGAGAGCTCGGAGTCGACG
AGACTAGTACTACGCCATATCATGCCCATCCCGCTACTTCTGCTGCTAATTAAATTTAAACATCTTTCCA
GCATTTACTTGAACATCAAACTCTAATATCGAAATCTTTTCAAACACTTATCACATACTCAAACTTAAAC
CAACATAAAACCTGTTAGACAAAGCCCCGGGATAACTTCGTATATGGTATTATATACGAAGTTATGAATT
CACTGGCCGTCGTTTTACAACGTCGTGACTGGGAAAACCCTGGCGTTACCCAACTTAATCGCCTTGCAGC
ACATCCCCCTTTCGCCAGCTGGCGTAATAGCGAAGAGGCCCGCACCGATCGCCCTTCCCAACAGTTGCGC
AGCCTGAATGGCGAATGGCGCCTGATGCGGTATTTTCTCCTTACGCATCTGTGCGGTATTTCACACCGCA
TACCATCGTCCGGATCAATGAAGTAGATGAGTTTACTACCTGTATATACTTTTTTTTTT
